Addgene plasmid #191013: pcDNA-EGFP MASTL E167D (siRNA resistant)
Purpose: Expresses EGFP-tagged MASTL with E167D mutation and resistance to MASTL siRNA (ACGCCTTATTCTAGCAAATTA)
Depositing lab: Johanna Ivaska. Depositing organization: Turku Bioscience Centre. Publication: MASTL promotes cell contractility and motility through kinase-independent signaling. Taskinen ME, Narva E, Conway JRW, Hinojosa LS, Lilla S, Mai A, De Franceschi N, Elo LL, Grosse R, Zanivan S, Norman JC, Ivaska J. J Cell Biol. 2020 Jun 1;219(6). pii: 151688. doi: 10.1083/jcb.201906204. PubMed 32311005.
Backbone
  Vector backbone: pEGFP-C2
  Backbone manufacturer: Clontech
  Backbone size w/o insert (bp): 4735
  Total vector size (bp): 7356
  Vector type: Mammalian Expression
  Selectable markers: Neomycin (select with G418)
Growth in bacteria
  Bacterial resistance: Kanamycin, 50 μg/mL
  Growth temperature: 37°C
  Growth strain: DH5alpha
  Copy number: High Copy
Gene/Insert
  Gene/Insert name: Microtubule-associated serine/threonine kinase like
  Species: H. sapiens (human)
  Mutation: E167D
  GenBank ID: 84930
  Entrez Gene: MASTL (a.k.a. GREATWALL, GW, GWL, MAST-L, THC2)
  Tag / fusion protein: EGFP (N terminal on backbone)
  Cloning method: Unknown
  Sequencing primers: 5′ EGFP_C; 3′ SV40pA_R
Terms and licenses: Academic/Nonprofit Terms; Industry Terms: Not Available to Industry
How to cite: pcDNA-EGFP MASTL E167D (siRNA resistant) was a gift from Johanna Ivaska (Addgene plasmid # 191013 ; http://n2t.net/addgene:191013 ; RRID:Addgene_191013)
