[The description below was written by a language model from this plasmid's Addgene catalogue record and pLannotate feature annotations shown in this document.]
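Description:
pcDNA-EGFP MASTL E167D (siRNA resistant) is a 7,356 bp mammalian expression plasmid. Despite the "pcDNA" in its name, it is recorded as built on the Clontech pEGFP-C2 backbone, and the feature layout is consistent with that vector family. It replicates at high copy in E. coli from a ColE1/pUC-type origin and also carries an f1 phage origin. A single Tn5 NeoR/KanR (aminoglycoside phosphotransferase) gene sits behind tandem bacterial (bla-type) and SV40 early promoters and is terminated by the HSV TK polyadenylation signal. This gene gives kanamycin resistance in bacteria and G418 selection in mammalian cells. Short annotated fragments of ble, the bGH poly(A) signal and SV40 large T antigen appear to be backbone remnants rather than functional elements.

The expression cassette uses the human CMV immediate-early enhancer and promoter to drive EGFP, followed by a short stretch of multiple cloning site that acts as a linker. Next comes the coding sequence of human MASTL (microtubule-associated serine/threonine kinase-like, also called Greatwall), and the cassette ends at the SV40 poly(A) signal. The product is therefore MASTL tagged with EGFP at its N terminus. The insert carries the E167D substitution and has been made resistant to a specific MASTL-targeting siRNA, although the record does not describe the nucleotide changes that confer this resistance or the functional effect of E167D. MASTL normally promotes mitotic entry and maintenance by phosphorylating ARPP19 and ENSA, which then inhibit PP2A. The siRNA resistance suits knockdown-and-rescue experiments, in which endogenous MASTL is silenced and the fluorescent mutant is re-expressed. The associated publication concerns kinase-independent roles of MASTL in cell contractility and motility.
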