Features (pLannotate 1.2.2; 16 found; start..end, strand, type, name):
     69..372     +  enhancer       CMV enhancer: human cytomegalovirus immediate early enhancer
    373..576     +  promoter       CMV promoter: human cytomegalovirus (CMV) immediate early promoter
    621..1337    +  CDS            EGFP: EGFP is a basic (constitutively fluorescent) green fluorescent protein published in 1996, derived from Aequorea victoria. It is reported to be a rapidly-maturing weak dimer with moderate acid sensitivity.
   1338..1366    +  misc_feature   MCS (fragment): multiple cloning site
   1368..4004    +  CDS            MASTL: GWL_HUMAN - Also known as GW, GWL, THC2. Experimental evidence at protein level: Swiss-Prot protein existence level 1. Serine/threonine kinase that plays a key role in M phase by acting as a regulator of mitosis entry and maintenance. Acts by promoting the inactivation of protein phosphatase 2A (PP2A) during M phase: does not directly inhibit PP2A but acts by mediating phosphorylation and subsequent activation of ARPP19 and ENSA at 'Ser- 62' and 'Ser-67', respectively. ARPP19 and ENSA are phosphatase inhibitors that specifically inhibit the PPP2R2D (PR55-delta) subunit of PP2A. Inactivation of
   4008..4033    +  misc_feature   MCS (fragment): multiple cloning site
   4045..4129    +  CDS            large T antigen (fragment): large T antigen from SV40 (simian virus 40)
   4152..4273    +  polyA_signal   SV40 poly(A) signal: SV40 polyadenylation signal
   4307..4735    -  rep_origin     f1 ori (sequence partly withheld): f1 bacteriophage origin of replication; arrow indicates direction of (+) strand synthesis
   4762..4866    +  promoter       AmpR promoter: bla
   4868..5225    +  promoter       SV40 promoter: SV40 enhancer and early promoter
   5260..6054    +  CDS            NeoR/KanR: aminoglycoside phosphotransferase from Tn5; aph(3')-II (or nptII); confers resistance to neomycin, kanamycin, and G418 (Geneticin®)
   6075..6227    +  CDS            ble (fragment): BLE_KLEPN - Experimental evidence at protein level: Swiss-Prot protein existence level 1. Binding protein with a strong affinity to the bleomycin family of antibiotics. Binds to CL990; an antimitotic-antibiotic compound. From Klebsiella pneumoniae.
   6286..6333    +  polyA_signal   HSV TK poly(A) signal: herpes simplex virus thymidine kinase polyadenylation signal (Cole and Stacy, 1985)
   6424..6440    -  polyA_signal   bGH poly(A) signal (fragment): bovine growth hormone polyadenylation signal
   6662..7250    +  rep_origin     ori: high-copy-number ColE1/pMB1/pBR322/pUC origin of replication
>Addgene plasmid #191013 | pcDNA-EGFP MASTL E167D (siRNA resistant) | addgene full sequence | sequence record 377386 | Addgene NGS Result
CCATGCATTAGTTATTAATAGTAATCAATTACGGGGTCATTAGTTCATAGCCCATATATGGAGTTCCGCG
TTACATAACTTACGGTAAATGGCCCGCCTGGCTGACCGCCCAACGACCCCCGCCCATTGACGTCAATAAT
GACGTATGTTCCCATAGTAACGCCAATAGGGACTTTCCATTGACGTCAATGGGTGGAGTATTTACGGTAA
ACTGCCCACTTGGCAGTACATCAAGTGTATCATATGCCAAGTACGCCCCCTATTGACGTCAATGACGGTA
AATGGCCCGCCTGGCATTATGCCCAGTACATGACCTTATGGGACTTTCCTACTTGGCAGTACATCTACGT
ATTAGTCATCGCTATTACCATGGTGATGCGGTTTTGGCAGTACATCAATGGGCGTGGATAGCGGTTTGAC
TCACGGGGATTTCCAAGTCTCCACCCCATTGACGTCAATGGGAGTTTGTTTTGGCACCAAAATCAACGGG
ACTTTCCAAAATGTCGTAACAACTCCGCCCCATTGACGCAAATGGGCGGTAGGCGTGTACGGTGGGAGGT
CTATATAAGCAGAGCTGGTTTAGTGAACCGTCAGATCCGCTAGCGCTACCGGTCGCCACCATGGTGAGCA
AGGGCGAGGAGCTGTTCACCGGGGTGGTGCCCATCCTGGTCGAGCTGGACGGCGACGTAAACGGCCACAA
GTTCAGCGTGTCCGGCGAGGGCGAGGGCGATGCCACCTACGGCAAGCTGACCCTGAAGTTCATCTGCACC
ACCGGCAAGCTGCCCGTGCCCTGGCCCACCCTCGTGACCACCCTGACCTACGGCGTGCAGTGCTTCAGCC
GCTACCCCGACCACATGAAGCAGCACGACTTCTTCAAGTCCGCCATGCCCGAAGGCTACGTCCAGGAGCG
CACCATCTTCTTCAAGGACGACGGCAACTACAAGACCCGCGCCGAGGTGAAGTTCGAGGGCGACACCCTG
GTGAACCGCATCGAGCTGAAGGGCATCGACTTCAAGGAGGACGGCAACATCCTGGGGCACAAGCTGGAGT
ACAACTACAACAGCCACAACGTCTATATCATGGCCGACAAGCAGAAGAACGGCATCAAGGTGAACTTCAA
GATCCGCCACAACATCGAGGACGGCAGCGTGCAGCTCGCCGACCACTACCAGCAGAACACCCCCATCGGC
GACGGCCCCGTGCTGCTGCCCGACAACCACTACCTGAGCACCCAGTCCGCCCTGAGCAAAGACCCCAACG
AGAAGCGCGATCACATGGTCCTGCTGGAGTTCGTGACCGCCGCCGGGATCACTCTCGGCATGGACGAGCT
GTACAAGTCCGGACTCAGATCTCGAGCTCAAGCTTCCATGGATCCCACCGCGGGAAGCAAGAAGGAGCCT
GGAGGAGGCGCGGCGACTGAGGAGGGCGTGAATAGGATCGCAGTGCCAAAACCGCCCTCCATTGAGGAAT
TCAGCATAGTGAAGCCCATTAGCCGGGGCGCCTTCGGGAAAGTGTATCTGGGGCAGAAAGGCGGCAAATT
GTATGCAGTAAAGGTTGTTAAAAAAGCAGACATGATCAACAAAAATATGACTCATCAGGTCCAAGCTGAG
AGAGATGCACTGGCACTAAGCAAAAGCCCATTCATTGTCCATTTGTATTATTCACTGCAGTCTGCAAACA
ATGTCTACTTGGTAATGGAATATCTTATTGGGGGAGATGTCAAGTCTCTCCTACATATATATGGTTATTT
TGATGAAGAGATGGCTGTGAAATATATTTCTGAAGTAGCACTGGCTCTAGACTACCTTCACAGACATGGA
ATCATCCACAGGGACTTGAAACCGGACAATATGCTTATTTCTAATGACGGTCATATTAAACTGACGGATT
TTGGCCTTTCAAAAGTTACTTTGAATAGAGATATTAATATGATGGATATCCTTACAACACCATCAATGGC
AAAACCTAGACAAGATTATTCAAGAACCCCAGGACAAGTGTTATCGCTTATCAGCTCGTTGGGATTTAAC
ACACCAATTGCAGAAAAAAATCAAGACCCTGCAAACATCCTTTCAGCCTGTCTGTCTGAAACATCACAGC
TTTCTCAAGGACTCGTATGCCCTATGTCTGTAGATCAAAAGGACACTACCCCCTACAGCTCTAAGCTGCT
AAAATCATGTCTTGAAACAGTTGCCTCCAACCCAGGAATGCCTGTGAAGTGTCTAACTTCTAATTTACTC
CAGTCTAGGAAAAGGCTGGCCACATCCAGTGCCAGTAGTCAATCCCACACCTTCATATCCAGTGTGGAAT
CAGAATGCCACAGCAGTCCCAAATGGGAAAAAGATTGCCAGGAAAGTGATGAAGCATTGGGCCCAACAAT
GATGAGTTGGAATGCAGTTGAAAAGTTATGCGCAAAATCTGCAAATGCCATTGAGACGAAAGGTTTCAAT
AAAAAGGATCTGGAGTTAGCTCTTTCTCCCATTCATAACAGCAGTGCCCTTCCCACCACTGGACGCTCTT
GTGTAAACCTTGCTAAAAAATGCTTCTCTGGGGAAGTTTCTTGGGAAGCAGTAGAACTGGATGTAAATAA
TATAAATATGGACACTGACACAAGTCAGTTAGGTTTCCATCAGTCAAATCAGTGGACTGTGGATTCTGGT
GGGATATCTGAAGAGCACCTTGGGAAAAGAAGTTTAAAAAGAAATTTTGAGTTGGTTGACTCCAGTCCTT
GTAAAAAAATTATACAGAATAAAAAAACTTGTGTAGAGTATAAGCATAACGAAATGACAAATTGTTATAC
AAATCAAAATACAGGCTTAACAGTTGAAGTGCAGGACCTTAAGCTATCAGTGCACAAAAGTCAACAAAAT
GACTGTGCTAATAAGGAGAACATTGTCAATTCTTTTACTGATAAACAACAAACACCAGAAAAATTACCTA
TACCAATGATAGCAAAAAACCTTATGTGTGAACTCGATGAAGACTGTGAAAAGAATAGTAAGAGGGACTA
CTTAAGTTCTAGTTTTCTATGTTCTGATGATGATAGAGCTTCTAAAAATATTTCTATGAACTCTGATTCA
TCTTTTCCTGGAATTTCTATAATGGAAAGTCCATTAGAAAGTCAGCCCTTAGATTCAGATAGAAGCATCA
AAGAATCCTCTTTTGAAGAATCAAATATTGAAGATCCACTTATTGTAACACCAGATTGCCAAGAAAAGAC
CTCACCAAAAGGTGTCGAGAACCCTGCTGTACAAGAGAGTAACCAAAAAATGTTAGGTCCTCCTTTGGAG
GTGCTGAAAACGTTAGCCTCTAAAAGAAATGCTGTTGCTTTTCGAAGTTTTAACAGTCATATTAATGCAT
CCAATAACTCAGAACCATCCAGAATGAACATGACTTCTTTAGATGCAATGGATATTTCGTGTGCCTACAG
TGGTTCATATCCCATGGCTATAACCCCTACTCAAAAAAGAAGATCCTGTATGCCACATCAGCAGACCCCA
AATCAGATCAAGTCGGGAACTCCATACCGAACTCCGAAGAGTGTGAGAAGAGGGGTGGCCCCCGTTGATG
ATGGGCGAATTCTAGGAACCCCAGACTACCTTGCACCTGAGCTGTTACTAGGCAGGGCCCATGGTCCTGC
GGTAGACTGGTGGGCACTTGGAGTTTGCTTGTTTGAATTTCTAACAGGAATTCCCCCTTTCAATGATGAA
ACACCACAACAAGTATTCCAGAATATTCTGAAAAGAGATATCCCTTGGCCAGAAGGTGAAGAAAAGTTAT
CTGATAATGCTCAAAGTGCAGTAGAAATACTTTTAACCATTGATGATACAAAGAGAGCTGGAATGAAAGA
GCTAAAACGTCATCCTCTCTTCAGTGATGTGGACTGGGAAAATCTGCAGCATCAGACTATGCCTTTCATC
CCCCAGCCAGATGATGAAACAGATACCTCCTATTTTGAAGCCAGGAATACTGCTCAGCACCTGACCGTAT
CTGGATTTAGTCTGTAGGGTACCGCGGGCCCGGGATCCACCGGATCTAGATAACTGATCATAATCAGCCA
TACCACATTTGTAGAGGTTTTACTTGCTTTAAAAAACCTCCCACACCTCCCCCTGAACCTGAAACATAAA
ATGAATGCAATTGTTGTTGTTAACTTGTTTATTGCAGCTTATAATGGTTACAAATAAAGCAATAGCATCA
CAAATTTCACAAATAAAGCATTTTTTTCACTGCATTCTAGTTGTGGTTTGTCCAAACTCATCAATGTATC
TTAACGCGTAAATTGTAAGCGTTAATATTTTGTTAAAATTCGCGTTAAATTTTTGTTAAATCAGCTCATT
TTTTAACCAATAGGCCGAAATCGGCAAAATCCCTTATAAATCAAAAGAATAGACCGAGATAGGGT
[37 nt withheld, positions 4406-4442]
AAAGAACGTGGACTCCAACGTCAAAGG
[49 nt withheld, positions 4470-4518]
T
[91 nt withheld, positions 4520-4610]
G
[124 nt withheld, positions 4612-4735]
CAGGTGGCACTTTTCGGGGAAATGTGCGCGGAACCCCTATTTGTTTATTTTTCTAAATACATTCAAATAT
GTATCCGCTCATGAGACAATAACCCTGATAAATGCTTCAATAATATTGAAAAAGGAAGAGTCCTGAGGCG
GAAAGAACCAGCTGTGGAATGTGTGTCAGTTAGGGTGTGGAAAGTCCCCAGGCTCCCCAGCAGGCAGAAG
TATGCAAAGCATGCATCTCAATTAGTCAGCAACCAGGTGTGGAAAGTCCCCAGGCTCCCCAGCAGGCAGA
AGTATGCAAAGCATGCATCTCAATTAGTCAGCAACCATAGTCCCGCCCCTAACTCCGCCCATCCCGCCCC
TAACTCCGCCCAGTTCCGCCCATTCTCCGCCCCATGGCTGACTAATTTTTTTTATTTATGCAGAGGCCGA
GGCCGCCTCGGCCTCTGAGCTATTCCAGAAGTAGTGAGGAGGCTTTTTTGGAGGCCTAGGCTTTTGCAAA
GATCGATCAAGAGACAGGATGAGGATCGTTTCGCATGATTGAACAAGATGGATTGCACGCAGGTTCTCCG
GCCGCTTGGGTGGAGAGGCTATTCGGCTATGACTGGGCACAACAGACAATCGGCTGCTCTGATGCCGCCG
TGTTCCGGCTGTCAGCGCAGGGGCGCCCGGTTCTTTTTGTCAAGACCGACCTGTCCGGTGCCCTGAATGA
ACTGCAAGACGAGGCAGCGCGGCTATCGTGGCTGGCCACGACGGGCGTTCCTTGCGCAGCTGTGCTCGAC
GTTGTCACTGAAGCGGGAAGGGACTGGCTGCTATTGGGCGAAGTGCCGGGGCAGGATCTCCTGTCATCTC
ACCTTGCTCCTGCCGAGAAAGTATCCATCATGGCTGATGCAATGCGGCGGCTGCATACGCTTGATCCGGC
TACCTGCCCATTCGACCACCAAGCGAAACATCGCATCGAGCGAGCACGTACTCGGATGGAAGCCGGTCTT
GTCGATCAGGATGATCTGGACGAAGAGCATCAGGGGCTCGCGCCAGCCGAACTGTTCGCCAGGCTCAAGG
CGAGCATGCCCGACGGCGAGGATCTCGTCGTGACCCATGGCGATGCCTGCTTGCCGAATATCATGGTGGA
AAATGGCCGCTTTTCTGGATTCATCGACTGTGGCCGGCTGGGTGTGGCGGACCGCTATCAGGACATAGCG
TTGGCTACCCGTGATATTGCTGAAGAGCTTGGCGGCGAATGGGCTGACCGCTTCCTCGTGCTTTACGGTA
TCGCCGCTCCCGATTCGCAGCGCATCGCCTTCTATCGCCTTCTTGACGAGTTCTTCTGAGCGGGACTCTG
GGGTTCGAAATGACCGACCAAGCGACGCCCAACCTGCCATCACGAGATTTCGATTCCACCGCCGCCTTCT
ATGAAAGGTTGGGCTTCGGAATCGTTTTCCGGGACGCCGGCTGGATGATCCTCCAGCGCGGGGATCTCAT
GCTGGAGTTCTTCGCCCACCCTAGGGGGAGGCTAACTGAAACACGGAAGGAGACAATACCGGAAGGAACC
CGCGCTATGACGGCAATAAAAAGACAGAATAAAACGCACGGTGTTGGGTCGTTTGTTCATAAACGCGGGG
TTCGGTCCCAGGGCTGGCACTCTGTCGATACCCCACCGAGACCCCATTGGGGCCAATACGCCCGCGTTTC
TTCCTTTTCCCCACCCCACCCCCCAAGTTCGGGTGAAGGCCCAGGGCTCGCAGCCAACGTCGGGGCGGCA
GGCCCTGCCATAGCCTCAGGTTACTCATATATACTTTAGATTGATTTAAAACTTCATTTTTAATTTAAAA
GGATCTAGGTGAAGATCCTTTTTGATAATCTCATGACCAAAATCCCTTAACGTGAGTTTTCGTTCCACTG
AGCGTCAGACCCCGTAGAAAAGATCAAAGGATCTTCTTGAGATCCTTTTTTTCTGCGCGTAATCTGCTGC
TTGCAAACAAAAAAACCACCGCTACCAGCGGTGGTTTGTTTGCCGGATCAAGAGCTACCAACTCTTTTTC
CGAAGGTAACTGGCTTCAGCAGAGCGCAGATACCAAATACTGTTCTTCTAGTGTAGCCGTAGTTAGGCCA
CCACTTCAAGAACTCTGTAGCACCGCCTACATACCTCGCTCTGCTAATCCTGTTACCAGTGGCTGCTGCC
AGTGGCGATAAGTCGTGTCTTACCGGGTTGGACTCAAGACGATAGTTACCGGATAAGGCGCAGCGGTCGG
GCTGAACGGGGGGTTCGTGCACACAGCCCAGCTTGGAGCGAACGACCTACACCGAACTGAGATACCTACA
GCGTGAGCTATGAGAAAGCGCCACGCTTCCCGAAGGGAGAAAGGCGGACAGGTATCCGGTAAGCGGCAGG
GTCGGAACAGGAGAGCGCACGAGGGAGCTTCCAGGGGGAAACGCCTGGTATCTTTATAGTCCTGTCGGGT
TTCGCCACCTCTGACTTGAGCGTCGATTTTTGTGATGCTCGTCAGGGGGGCGGAGCCTATGGAAAAACGC
CAGCAACGCGGCCTTTTTACGGTTCCTGGCCTTTTGCTGGCCTTTTGCTCACATGTTCTTTCCTGCGTTA
TCCCCTGATTCTGTGGATAACCGTATTACCG
